Addgene plasmid #115661: pKEW321-MbCas12a-RFP-GFP-array
Purpose: Encodes an CRISPR array for MbCas12a targeting superfolder GFP and mRFP1
Depositing lab: Jennifer Doudna. Depositing organization: University of California, Berkeley. Publication: Systematic discovery of natural CRISPR-Cas12a inhibitors. Watters KE, Fellmann C, Bai HB, Ren SM, Doudna JA. Science. 2018 Oct 12;362(6411):236-239. doi: 10.1126/science.aau5138. Epub 2018 Sep 6. PubMed 30190307.
Backbone
  Vector backbone: ColE1/AmpR
  Backbone size w/o insert (bp): 5000
  Total vector size (bp): 5335
  Vector type: Bacterial Expression, CRISPR
Growth in bacteria
  Bacterial resistance: Ampicillin, 100 μg/mL
  Growth temperature: 37°C
  Growth strain: DH5alpha
  Copy number: High Copy
Gene/Insert
  Gene/Insert name: GFP and RFP array for MbCas12
  gRNA/shRNA sequence: RFP & GFP
  Promoter: Plac
  Cloning method: Gibson Cloning
  Sequencing primers: 5′ gatagtgctagtgtagatccctactagag
Terms and licenses: Academic/Nonprofit Terms; Industry Terms: Not Available to Industry
How to cite: pKEW321-MbCas12a-RFP-GFP-array was a gift from Jennifer Doudna (Addgene plasmid # 115661 ; http://n2t.net/addgene:115661 ; RRID:Addgene_115661)
