[The description below was written by a language model from this plasmid's Addgene catalogue record and pLannotate feature annotations shown in this document.]
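Description:
pKEW321-MbCas12a-RFP-GFP-array is a 5,335 bp high-copy bacterial expression plasmid for CRISPR work in E. coli, built on a ColE1/pUC-type origin with an ampicillin resistance (β-lactamase) cassette driven by its own bla promoter. Its payload is a short CRISPR array for MbCas12a, expressed from a Plac promoter. The array region appears in the annotation as two 24-nt matches, one to mRFP1 and one (in the opposite orientation) to superfolder GFP. These are not reporter genes but the two spacers, which direct Cas12a to those fluorescent protein sequences. Cas12a processes its own pre-crRNA, so a single transcript carrying both spacers can yield two mature guides. The Cas12a nuclease and the GFP and RFP targets are not annotated on this plasmid and would presumably have to be supplied separately.

Two lac operators lie immediately upstream of the spacers, and the plasmid carries its own lacI gene, preceded by a fragment of the cat promoter and fused to an LVA-variant ssrA degradation tag that shortens repressor lifetime. Array transcription should therefore be repressed by LacI and inducible with IPTG. rrnB T1 and T7Te terminators insulate the lacI unit from the array. Downstream sits an araC/araBAD promoter module followed by rrnB T1 and T2 terminators. No coding sequence is annotated in the roughly 200 bp between promoter and terminators, so the record does not show what, if anything, is expressed from this arabinose-inducible slot. The depositor and sequencing-derived records carry the same features and differ only in the start coordinate. The plasmid comes from a study on the discovery of natural Cas12a inhibitors, where targeting of the fluorescent reporters plausibly served as a readout of Cas12a activity.
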