Features (pLannotate 1.2.2; 17 found; start..end, strand, type, name):
     16..51      +  promoter       cat promoter (fragment): promoter of the E. coli cat gene encoding chloramphenicol acetyltransferase
     89..1168    +  CDS            lacI: lac repressor; lacI; The lac repressor binds to the lac operator to inhibit transcription in E. coli. This inhibition can be relieved by adding lactose or isopropyl-β-D-thiogalactopyranoside (IPTG).
   1169..1201    +  CDS            ssrA tag (LVA): C-terminal peptide that mediates degradation in bacteria through the ClpXP and ClpAP proteases (McGinness et al., 2006) mutant LVA variant that confers accelerated degradation under some conditions (Andersen et al., 1998)
   1249..1320    +  terminator     rrnB T1 terminator: transcription terminator T1 from the E. coli rrnB gene
   1336..1363    +  terminator     T7Te terminator: phage T7 early transcription terminator
   1450..1466    +  protein_bind   lac operator: The lac repressor binds to the lac operator to inhibit transcription in E. coli. This inhibition can be relieved by adding lactose or isopropyl-β-D-thiogalactopyranoside (IPTG). lac repressor encoded by lacI
   1473..1489    +  protein_bind   lac operator: The lac repressor binds to the lac operator to inhibit transcription in E. coli. This inhibition can be relieved by adding lactose or isopropyl-β-D-thiogalactopyranoside (IPTG). lac repressor encoded by lacI
   1538..1561    +  CDS            mRFP1 (fragment): monomeric derivative of DsRed (Campbell et al., 2002)
   1598..1621    -  CDS            superfolder GFP (fragment): GFP variant that folds robustly even when fused to poorly folded proteins (Pédelacq et al., 2006)
   1741..2619    -  CDS            araC: L-arabinose regulatory protein; araC
   2646..2930    +  promoter       araBAD promoter: araBAD; promoter of the L-arabinose operon of E. coli; the araC regulatory gene is transcribed in the opposite direction (Guzman et al., 1995)
   3145..3231    +  terminator     rrnB T1 terminator: Escherichia coli rrnB; transcription terminator T1 from the E. coli rrnB gene
   3323..3350    +  terminator     rrnB T2 terminator: transcription terminator T2 from the E. coli rrnB gene
   3476..4064    -  rep_origin     ori: high-copy-number ColE1/pMB1/pBR322/pUC origin of replication
   4235..5095    -  CDS            AmpR: β-lactamase; bla; confers resistance to ampicillin, carbenicillin, and related antibiotics
   5096..5200    -  promoter       AmpR promoter: bla
   5290..5333    -  terminator     bacterial terminator: putative bacterial transcription terminator
>Addgene plasmid #115661 | pKEW321-MbCas12a-RFP-GFP-array | depositor full sequence | sequence record 218328 | pKEW321-MbCas12a-RFP-GFP-array sequence 5335 bps
GAATTCTAAAGATCTGGCACGTAAGAGGTTCCAACTTTCACCATAATGAAACATACTAGAGAAAGAGGAG
AAATACTAGATGGTGAATGTGAAACCAGTAACGTTATACGATGTCGCAGAGTATGCCGGTGTCTCTTATC
AGACCGTTTCCCGCGTGGTGAACCAGGCCAGCCACGTTTCTGCGAAAACGCGGGAAAAAGTGGAAGCGGC
GATGGCGGAGCTGAATTACATTCCCAACCGCGTGGCACAACAACTGGCGGGCAAACAGTCGTTGCTGATT
GGCGTTGCCACCTCCAGTCTGGCCCTGCACGCGCCGTCGCAAATTGTCGCGGCGATTAAATCTCGCGCCG
ATCAACTGGGTGCCAGCGTGGTGGTGTCGATGGTAGAACGAAGCGGCGTCGAAGCCTGTAAAGCGGCGGT
GCACAATCTTCTCGCGCAACGCGTCAGTGGGCTGATCATTAACTATCCGCTGGATGACCAGGATGCCATT
GCTGTGGAAGCTGCCTGCACTAATGTTCCGGCGTTATTTCTTGATGTCTCTGACCAGACACCCATCAACA
GTATTATTTTCTCCCATGAAGACGGTACGCGACTGGGCGTGGAGCATCTGGTCGCATTGGGTCACCAGCA
AATCGCGCTGTTAGCGGGCCCATTAAGTTCTGTCTCGGCGCGTCTGCGTCTGGCTGGCTGGCATAAATAT
CTCACTCGCAATCAAATTCAGCCGATAGCGGAACGGGAAGGCGACTGGAGTGCCATGTCCGGTTTTCAAC
AAACCATGCAAATGCTGAATGAGGGCATCGTTCCCACTGCGATGCTGGTTGCCAACGATCAGATGGCGCT
GGGCGCAATGCGCGCCATTACCGAGTCCGGGCTGCGCGTTGGTGCGGATATCTCGGTAGTGGGATACGAC
GATACCGAAGACAGCTCATGTTATATCCCGCCGTTAACCACCATCAAACAGGATTTTCGCCTGCTGGGGC
AAACCAGCGTGGACCGCTTGCTGCAACTCTCTCAGGGCCAGGCGGTGAAGGGCAATCAGCTGTTGCCCGT
CTCACTGGTGAAAAGAAAAACCACCCTGGCGCCCAATACGCAAACCGCCTCTCCCCGCGCGTTGGCCGAT
TCATTAATGCAGCTGGCACGACAGGTTTCCCGACTGGAAAGCGGGCAGGCTGCAAACGACGAAAACTACG
CTTTAGTAGCTTAATAACTCTGATAGTGCTAGTGTAGATCCCTACTAGAGCCAGGCATCAAATAAAACGA
AAGGCTCAGTCGAAAGACTGGGCCTTTCGTTTTATCTGTTGTTTGTCGGTGAACGCTCTCTACTAGAGTC
ACACTGGCTCACCTTCGGGTGGGCCTTTCTGCGTTTATATATTGCTTAGAATAATCGATCTGCGGCCGCA
GAGAGTGTAGCTTACCTAGTCATCGAAAGCTTTGCTACAGCGGATAGAATTGTGAGCGGATAACAATTGA
CATTGTGAGCGGATAACAAGATACTACTAGTGTCTAACGACCTTTTAAATTTCTACTGTTTGTAGATAAA
GTTCGTATGGAAGGTTCCGTTGTCTAACGACCTTTTAAATTTCTACTGTTTGTAGATTGCCCATTAACAT
CACCATCTAATGTCTAACGACCTTTTAAATTTCTACTGTTTGTAGATCAAAGCCCGCCGAAAGGCGGGCT
TTTTTTTGTGGATATACCTTACTCGAGTTAGCCTTGATAGATTGTCTGATTCGTTACCAATTATGACAAC
TTGACGGCTACATCATTCACTTTTTCTTCACAACCGGCACGGAACTCGCTCGGGCTGGCCCCGGTGCATT
TTTTAAATACCCGCGAGAAATAGAGTTGATCGTCAAAACCAACATTGCGACCGACGGTGGCGATAGGCAT
CCGGGTGGTGCTCAAAAGCAGCTTCGCCTGGCTGATACGTTGGTCCTCGCGCCAGCTTAAGACGCTAATC
CCTAACTGCTGGCGGAAAAGATGTGACAGACGCGACGGCGACAAGCAAACATGCTGTGCGACGCTGGCGA
TATCAAAATTGCTGTCTGCCAGGTGATCGCTGATGTACTGACAAGCCTCGCGTACCCGATTATCCATCGG
TGGATGGAGCGACTCGTTAATCGCTTCCATGCGCCGCAGTAACAATTGCTCAAGCAGATTTATCGCCAGC
AGCTCCGAATAGCGCCCTTCCCCTTGCCCGGCGTTAATGATTTGCCCAAACAGGTCGCTGAAATGCGGCT
GGTGCGCTTCATCCGGGCGAAAGAACCCCGTATTGGCAAATATTGACGGCCAGTTAAGCCATTCATGCCA
GTAGGCGCGCGGACGAAAGTAAACCCACTGGTGATACCATTCGCGAGCCTCCGGATGACGACCGTAGTGA
TGAATCTCTCCTGGCGGGAACAGCAAAATATCACCCGGTCGGCAAACAAATTCTCGTCCCTGATTTTTCA
CCACCCCCTGACCGCGAATGGTGAGATTGAGAATATAACCTTTCATTCCCAGCGGTCGGTCGATAAAAAA
ATCGAGATAACCGTTGGCCTCAATCGGCGTTAAACCCGCCACCAGATGGGCATTAAACGAGTATCCCGGC
AGCAGGGGATCATTTTGCGCTTCAGCCATACTTTTCATACTCCCGCCATTCAGAGAAGAAACCAATTGTC
CATATTGCATCAGACATTGCCGTCACTGCGTCTTTTACTGGCTCTTCTCGCTAACCAAACCGGTAACCCC
GCTTATTAAAAGCATTCTGTAACAAAGCGGGACCAAAGCCATGACAAAAACGCGTAACAAAAGTGTCTAT
AATCACGGCAGAAAAGTCCACATTGATTATTTGCACGGCGTCACACTTTGCTATGCCATAGCATTTTTAT
CCATAAGATTAGCGGATCCTACCTGACGCTTTTTATCGCAACTCTCTACTGTTTCTCCATATATCGGATC
CTTAGTAAACCTGCAGGCACTGCCCATGGACCTCGGTACCGAATAGCTAGCCGGTAATGCATTCGCTAGA
GCTCCTAAAGCATGCGACCTGCAACCGGTCTGTCACGTACGTCGCCACCGTCGACGTCGTTCGTAAGTAG
CCTAGATAAATAAAATAATCAGTTAACCGCGAGCCCCATGCGAGAGTAGGGAACTGCCAGGCATCAAATA
AAACGAAAGGCTCAGTCGAAAGACTGGGCCTTTCGTTTTATCTGTTGTTTGTCGGTGAACGCTCTCCTGA
GTAGGACAAATCCGCCGGGAGCGGATTTGAACGTTGCGAAGCAACGGCCCGGAGGGTGGCGGGCAGGACG
CCCGCCATAAACTGCCAGGCATCAAATTAAGCAGAAGGCCATCCTGACGGATGGCCTTTTTGCGTTTCTA
CAAACTCTGCGGTAATACGGTTATCCACAGAATCAGGGGATAACGCAGGAAAGAACATGTGAGCAAAAGG
CCAGCAAAAGGCCAGGAACCGTAAAAAGGCCGCGTTGCTGGCGTTTTTCCATAGGCTCCGCCCCCCTGAC
GAGCATCACAAAAATCGACGCTCAAGTCAGAGGTGGCGAAACCCGACAGGACTATAAAGATACCAGGCGT
TTCCCCCTGGAAGCTCCCTCGTGCGCTCTCCTGTTCCGACCCTGCCGCTTACCGGATACCTGTCCGCCTT
TCTCCCTTCGGGAAGCGTGGCGCTTTCTCATAGCTCACGCTGTAGGTATCTCAGTTCGGTGTAGGTCGTT
CGCTCCAAGCTGGGCTGTGTGCACGAACCCCCCGTTCAGCCCGACCGCTGCGCCTTATCCGGTAACTATC
GTCTTGAGTCCAACCCGGTAAGACACGACTTATCGCCACTGGCAGCAGCCACTGGTAACAGGATTAGCAG
AGCGAGGTATGTAGGCGGTGCTACAGAGTTCTTGAAGTGGTGGCCTAACTACGGCTACACTAGAAGGACA
GTATTTGGTATCTGCGCTCTGCTGAAGCCAGTTACCTTCGGAAAAAGAGTTGGTAGCTCTTGATCCGGCA
AACAAACCACCGCTGGTAGCGGTGGTTTTTTTGTTTGCAAGCAGCAGATTACGCGCAGAAAAAAAGGATC
TCAAGAAGATCCTTTGATCTTTTCTACGGGGTCTGACGCTCAGTGGAACGAAAACTCACGTTAAGGGATT
TTGGTCATGAGATTATCAAAAAGGATCTTCACCTAGATCCTTTTAAATTAAAAATGAAGTTTTAAATCAA
TCTAAAGTATATATGAGTAAACTTGGTCTGACAGTTACCAATGCTTAATCAGTGAGGCACCTATCTCAGC
GATCTGTCTATTTCGTTCATCCATAGTTGCCTGACTCCCCGTCGTGTAGATAACTACGATACGGGAGGGC
TTACCATCTGGCCCCAGTGCTGCAATGATACCGCGAGACCCACGCTCACCGGCTCCAGATTTATCAGCAA
TAAACCAGCCAGCCGGAAGGGCCGAGCGCAGAAGTGGTCCTGCAACTTTATCCGCCTCCATCCAGTCTAT
TAATTGTTGCCGGGAAGCTAGAGTAAGTAGTTCGCCAGTTAATAGTTTGCGCAACGTTGTTGCCATTGCT
ACAGGCATCGTGGTGTCACGCTCGTCGTTTGGTATGGCTTCATTCAGCTCCGGTTCCCAACGATCAAGGC
GAGTTACATGATCCCCCATGTTGTGCAAAAAAGCGGTTAGCTCCTTCGGTCCTCCGATCGTTGTCAGAAG
TAAGTTGGCCGCAGTGTTATCACTCATGGTTATGGCAGCACTGCATAATTCTCTTACTGTCATGCCATCC
GTAAGATGCTTTTCTGTGACTGGTGAGTACTCAACCAAGTCATTCTGAGAATAGTGTATGCGGCGACCGA
GTTGCTCTTGCCCGGCGTCAATACGGGATAATACCGCGCCACATAGCAGAACTTTAAAAGTGCTCATCAT
TGGAAAACGTTCTTCGGGGCGAAAACTCTCAAGGATCTTACCGCTGTTGAGATCCAGTTCGATGTAACCC
ACTCGTGCACCCAACTGATCTTCAGCATCTTTTACTTTCACCAGCGTTTCTGGGTGAGCAAAAACAGGAA
GGCAAAATGCCGCAAAAAAGGGAATAAGGGCGACACGGAAATGTTGAATACTCATACTCTTCCTTTTTCA
ATATTATTGAAGCATTTATCAGGGTTATTGTCTCATGAGCGGATACATATTTGAATGTATTTAGAAAAAT
AAACAAATAGGGGTTCCGCGCACATTTCCCCGAAAAGTGCCACCTGACGTCTAAGAAACCATTATTATCA
TGACATTAACCTATAAAAATAGGCGTATCACGAGGCAGAATTTCAGATAAAAAAAATCCTTAGCTTTCGC
TAAGGATGATTTCTG
