Features (pLannotate 1.2.2; 17 found; start..end, strand, type, name):
     73..116     -  terminator     bacterial terminator: putative bacterial transcription terminator
    134..169     +  promoter       cat promoter (fragment): promoter of the E. coli cat gene encoding chloramphenicol acetyltransferase
    207..1286    +  CDS            lacI: lac repressor; lacI; The lac repressor binds to the lac operator to inhibit transcription in E. coli. This inhibition can be relieved by adding lactose or isopropyl-β-D-thiogalactopyranoside (IPTG).
   1287..1319    +  CDS            ssrA tag (LVA): C-terminal peptide that mediates degradation in bacteria through the ClpXP and ClpAP proteases (McGinness et al., 2006) mutant LVA variant that confers accelerated degradation under some conditions (Andersen et al., 1998)
   1367..1438    +  terminator     rrnB T1 terminator: transcription terminator T1 from the E. coli rrnB gene
   1454..1481    +  terminator     T7Te terminator: phage T7 early transcription terminator
   1568..1584    +  protein_bind   lac operator: The lac repressor binds to the lac operator to inhibit transcription in E. coli. This inhibition can be relieved by adding lactose or isopropyl-β-D-thiogalactopyranoside (IPTG). lac repressor encoded by lacI
   1591..1607    +  protein_bind   lac operator: The lac repressor binds to the lac operator to inhibit transcription in E. coli. This inhibition can be relieved by adding lactose or isopropyl-β-D-thiogalactopyranoside (IPTG). lac repressor encoded by lacI
   1656..1679    +  CDS            mRFP1 (fragment): monomeric derivative of DsRed (Campbell et al., 2002)
   1716..1739    -  CDS            superfolder GFP (fragment): GFP variant that folds robustly even when fused to poorly folded proteins (Pédelacq et al., 2006)
   1859..2737    -  CDS            araC: L-arabinose regulatory protein; araC
   2764..3048    +  promoter       araBAD promoter: araBAD; promoter of the L-arabinose operon of E. coli; the araC regulatory gene is transcribed in the opposite direction (Guzman et al., 1995)
   3263..3349    +  terminator     rrnB T1 terminator: Escherichia coli rrnB; transcription terminator T1 from the E. coli rrnB gene
   3441..3468    +  terminator     rrnB T2 terminator: transcription terminator T2 from the E. coli rrnB gene
   3594..4182    -  rep_origin     ori: high-copy-number ColE1/pMB1/pBR322/pUC origin of replication
   4353..5213    -  CDS            AmpR: β-lactamase; bla; confers resistance to ampicillin, carbenicillin, and related antibiotics
   5214..5318    -  promoter       AmpR promoter: bla
>Addgene plasmid #115661 | pKEW321-MbCas12a-RFP-GFP-array | addgene full sequence | sequence record 224373 | Addgene NGS Result
TGCCACCTGACGTCTAAGAAACCATTATTATCATGACATTAACCTATAAAAATAGGCGTATCACGAGGCA
GAATTTCAGATAAAAAAAATCCTTAGCTTTCGCTAAGGATGATTTCTGGAATTCTAAAGATCTGGCACGT
AAGAGGTTCCAACTTTCACCATAATGAAACATACTAGAGAAAGAGGAGAAATACTAGATGGTGAATGTGA
AACCAGTAACGTTATACGATGTCGCAGAGTATGCCGGTGTCTCTTATCAGACCGTTTCCCGCGTGGTGAA
CCAGGCCAGCCACGTTTCTGCGAAAACGCGGGAAAAAGTGGAAGCGGCGATGGCGGAGCTGAATTACATT
CCCAACCGCGTGGCACAACAACTGGCGGGCAAACAGTCGTTGCTGATTGGCGTTGCCACCTCCAGTCTGG
CCCTGCACGCGCCGTCGCAAATTGTCGCGGCGATTAAATCTCGCGCCGATCAACTGGGTGCCAGCGTGGT
GGTGTCGATGGTAGAACGAAGCGGCGTCGAAGCCTGTAAAGCGGCGGTGCACAATCTTCTCGCGCAACGC
GTCAGTGGGCTGATCATTAACTATCCGCTGGATGACCAGGATGCCATTGCTGTGGAAGCTGCCTGCACTA
ATGTTCCGGCGTTATTTCTTGATGTCTCTGACCAGACACCCATCAACAGTATTATTTTCTCCCATGAAGA
CGGTACGCGACTGGGCGTGGAGCATCTGGTCGCATTGGGTCACCAGCAAATCGCGCTGTTAGCGGGCCCA
TTAAGTTCTGTCTCGGCGCGTCTGCGTCTGGCTGGCTGGCATAAATATCTCACTCGCAATCAAATTCAGC
CGATAGCGGAACGGGAAGGCGACTGGAGTGCCATGTCCGGTTTTCAACAAACCATGCAAATGCTGAATGA
GGGCATCGTTCCCACTGCGATGCTGGTTGCCAACGATCAGATGGCGCTGGGCGCAATGCGCGCCATTACC
GAGTCCGGGCTGCGCGTTGGTGCGGATATCTCGGTAGTGGGATACGACGATACCGAAGACAGCTCATGTT
ATATCCCGCCGTTAACCACCATCAAACAGGATTTTCGCCTGCTGGGGCAAACCAGCGTGGACCGCTTGCT
GCAACTCTCTCAGGGCCAGGCGGTGAAGGGCAATCAGCTGTTGCCCGTCTCACTGGTGAAAAGAAAAACC
ACCCTGGCGCCCAATACGCAAACCGCCTCTCCCCGCGCGTTGGCCGATTCATTAATGCAGCTGGCACGAC
AGGTTTCCCGACTGGAAAGCGGGCAGGCTGCAAACGACGAAAACTACGCTTTAGTAGCTTAATAACTCTG
ATAGTGCTAGTGTAGATCCCTACTAGAGCCAGGCATCAAATAAAACGAAAGGCTCAGTCGAAAGACTGGG
CCTTTCGTTTTATCTGTTGTTTGTCGGTGAACGCTCTCTACTAGAGTCACACTGGCTCACCTTCGGGTGG
GCCTTTCTGCGTTTATATATTGCTTAGAATAATCGATCTGCGGCCGCAGAGAGTGTAGCTTACCTAGTCA
TCGAAAGCTTTGCTACAGCGGATAGAATTGTGAGCGGATAACAATTGACATTGTGAGCGGATAACAAGAT
ACTACTAGTGTCTAACGACCTTTTAAATTTCTACTGTTTGTAGATAAAGTTCGTATGGAAGGTTCCGTTG
TCTAACGACCTTTTAAATTTCTACTGTTTGTAGATTGCCCATTAACATCACCATCTAATGTCTAACGACC
TTTTAAATTTCTACTGTTTGTAGATCAAAGCCCGCCGAAAGGCGGGCTTTTTTTTGTGGATATACCTTAC
TCGAGTTAGCCTTGATAGATTGTCTGATTCGTTACCAATTATGACAACTTGACGGCTACATCATTCACTT
TTTCTTCACAACCGGCACGGAACTCGCTCGGGCTGGCCCCGGTGCATTTTTTAAATACCCGCGAGAAATA
GAGTTGATCGTCAAAACCAACATTGCGACCGACGGTGGCGATAGGCATCCGGGTGGTGCTCAAAAGCAGC
TTCGCCTGGCTGATACGTTGGTCCTCGCGCCAGCTTAAGACGCTAATCCCTAACTGCTGGCGGAAAAGAT
GTGACAGACGCGACGGCGACAAGCAAACATGCTGTGCGACGCTGGCGATATCAAAATTGCTGTCTGCCAG
GTGATCGCTGATGTACTGACAAGCCTCGCGTACCCGATTATCCATCGGTGGATGGAGCGACTCGTTAATC
GCTTCCATGCGCCGCAGTAACAATTGCTCAAGCAGATTTATCGCCAGCAGCTCCGAATAGCGCCCTTCCC
CTTGCCCGGCGTTAATGATTTGCCCAAACAGGTCGCTGAAATGCGGCTGGTGCGCTTCATCCGGGCGAAA
GAACCCCGTATTGGCAAATATTGACGGCCAGTTAAGCCATTCATGCCAGTAGGCGCGCGGACGAAAGTAA
ACCCACTGGTGATACCATTCGCGAGCCTCCGGATGACGACCGTAGTGATGAATCTCTCCTGGCGGGAACA
GCAAAATATCACCCGGTCGGCAAACAAATTCTCGTCCCTGATTTTTCACCACCCCCTGACCGCGAATGGT
GAGATTGAGAATATAACCTTTCATTCCCAGCGGTCGGTCGATAAAAAAATCGAGATAACCGTTGGCCTCA
ATCGGCGTTAAACCCGCCACCAGATGGGCATTAAACGAGTATCCCGGCAGCAGGGGATCATTTTGCGCTT
CAGCCATACTTTTCATACTCCCGCCATTCAGAGAAGAAACCAATTGTCCATATTGCATCAGACATTGCCG
TCACTGCGTCTTTTACTGGCTCTTCTCGCTAACCAAACCGGTAACCCCGCTTATTAAAAGCATTCTGTAA
CAAAGCGGGACCAAAGCCATGACAAAAACGCGTAACAAAAGTGTCTATAATCACGGCAGAAAAGTCCACA
TTGATTATTTGCACGGCGTCACACTTTGCTATGCCATAGCATTTTTATCCATAAGATTAGCGGATCCTAC
CTGACGCTTTTTATCGCAACTCTCTACTGTTTCTCCATATATCGGATCCTTAGTAAACCTGCAGGCACTG
CCCATGGACCTCGGTACCGAATAGCTAGCCGGTAATGCATTCGCTAGAGCTCCTAAAGCATGCGACCTGC
AACCGGTCTGTCACGTACGTCGCCACCGTCGACGTCGTTCGTAAGTAGCCTAGATAAATAAAATAATCAG
TTAACCGCGAGCCCCATGCGAGAGTAGGGAACTGCCAGGCATCAAATAAAACGAAAGGCTCAGTCGAAAG
ACTGGGCCTTTCGTTTTATCTGTTGTTTGTCGGTGAACGCTCTCCTGAGTAGGACAAATCCGCCGGGAGC
GGATTTGAACGTTGCGAAGCAACGGCCCGGAGGGTGGCGGGCAGGACGCCCGCCATAAACTGCCAGGCAT
CAAATTAAGCAGAAGGCCATCCTGACGGATGGCCTTTTTGCGTTTCTACAAACTCTGCGGTAATACGGTT
ATCCACAGAATCAGGGGATAACGCAGGAAAGAACATGTGAGCAAAAGGCCAGCAAAAGGCCAGGAACCGT
AAAAAGGCCGCGTTGCTGGCGTTTTTCCACAGGCTCCGCCCCCCTGACGAGCATCACAAAAATCGACGCT
CAAGTCAGAGGTGGCGAAACCCGACAGGACTATAAAGATACCAGGCGTTTCCCCCTGGAAGCTCCCTCGT
GCGCTCTCCTGTTCCGACCCTGCCGCTTACCGGATACCTGTCCGCCTTTCTCCCTTCGGGAAGCGTGGCG
CTTTCTCATAGCTCACGCTGTAGGTATCTCAGTTCGGTGTAGGTCGTTCGCTCCAAGCTGGGCTGTGTGC
ACGAACCCCCCGTTCAGCCCGACCGCTGCGCCTTATCCGGTAACTATCGTCTTGAGTCCAACCCGGTAAG
ACACGACTTATCGCCACTGGCAGCAGCCACTGGTAACAGGATTAGCAGAGCGAGGTATGTAGGCGGTGCT
ACAGAGTTCTTGAAGTGGTGGCCTAACTACGGCTACACTAGAAGAACAGTATTTGGTATCTGCGCTCTGC
TGAAGCCAGTTACCTTCGGAAAAAGAGTTGGTAGCTCTTGATCCGGCAAACAAACCACCGCTGGTAGCGG
TGGTTTTTTTGTTTGCAAGCAGCAGATTACGCGCAGAAAAAAAGGATCTCAAGAAGATCCTTTGATCTTT
TCTACGGGGTCTGACGCTCAGTGGAACGAAAACTCACGTTAAGGGATTTTGGTCATGAGATTATCAAAAA
GGATCTTCACCTAGATCCTTTTAAATTAAAAATGAAGTTTTAAATCAATCTAAAGTATATATGAGTAAAC
TTGGTCTGACAGTTACCAATGCTTAATCAGTGAGGCACCTATCTCAGCGATCTGTCTATTTCGTTCATCC
ATAGTTGCCTGACTCCCCGTCGTGTAGATAACTACGATACGGGAGGGCTTACCATCTGGCCCCAGTGCTG
CAATGATACCGCGAGACCCACGCTCACCGGCTCCAGATTTATCAGCAATAAACCAGCCAGCCGGAAGGGC
CGAGCGCAGAAGTGGTCCTGCAACTTTATCCGCCTCCATCCAGTCTATTAATTGTTGCCGGGAAGCTAGA
GTAAGTAGTTCGCCAGTTAATAGTTTGCGCAACGTTGTTGCCATTGCTACAGGCATCGTGGTGTCACGCT
CGTCGTTTGGTATGGCTTCATTCAGCTCCGGTTCCCAACGATCAAGGCGAGTTACATGATCCCCCATGTT
GTGCAAAAAAGCGGTTAGCTCCTTCGGTCCTCCGATCGTTGTCAGAAGTAAGTTGGCCGCAGTGTTATCA
CTCATGGTTATGGCAGCACTGCATAATTCTCTTACTGTCATGCCATCCGTAAGATGCTTTTCTGTGACTG
GTGAGTACTCAACCAAGTCATTCTGAGAATAGTGTATGCGGCGACCGAGTTGCTCTTGCCCGGCGTCAAT
ACGGGATAATACCGCGCCACATAGCAGAACTTTAAAAGTGCTCATCATTGGAAAACGTTCTTCGGGGCGA
AAACTCTCAAGGATCTTACCGCTGTTGAGATCCAGTTCGATGTAACCCACTCGTGCACCCAACTGATCTT
CAGCATCTTTTACTTTCACCAGCGTTTCTGGGTGAGCAAAAACAGGAAGGCAAAATGCCGCAAAAAAGGG
AATAAGGGCGACACGGAAATGTTGAATACTCATACTCTTCCTTTTTCAATATTATTGAAGCATTTATCAG
GGTTATTGTCTCATGAGCGGATACATATTTGAATGTATTTAGAAAAATAAACAAATAGGGGTTCCGCGCA
CATTTCCCCGAAAAG
